>Addgene plasmid #118802 | pHBS1413 GFP-TDP43 VLIM-F | addgene full sequence | sequence record 229683 | Addgene NGS Result
TGAATAGAGTTAGGCAGGGATATTCACCATTATCGTTTCAGACCCACCTCCCAACCCCGAGGGGACCCGA
CAGGCCCGAAGGAATAGAAGAAGAAGGTGGAGAGAGAGACAGAGACAGATCCATTCGATTAGTGAACGGA
TCTCGACGGTATCGGTTAACTTTTAAAAGAAAAGGGGGGATTGGGGGGTACAGTGCAGGGGAAAGAATAG
TAGACATAATAGCAACAGACATACAAACTAAAGAATTACAAAAACAAATTACAAAATTCAAAATTTTATC
GATAAGCTTGGGAGTTCCGCGTTACATAACTTACGGTAAATGGCCCGCCTGGCTGACCGCCCAACGACCC
CCGCCCATTGACGTCAATAATGACGTATGTTCCCATAGTAACGCCAATAGGGACTTTCCATTGACGTCAA
TGGGTGGAGTATTTACGGTAAACTGCCCACTTGGCAGTACATCAAGTGTATCATATGCCAAGTACGCCCC
CTATTGACGTCAATGACGGTAAATGGCCCGCCTGGCATTATGCCCAGTACATGACCTTATGGGACTTTCC
TACTTGGCAGTACATCTACGTATTAGTCATCGCTATTACCATGGTGATGCGGTTTTGGCAGTACATCAAT
GGGCGTGGATAGCGGTTTGACTCACGGGGATTTCCAAGTCTCCACCCCATTGACGTCAATGGGAGTTTGT
TTTGGCACCAAAATCAACGGGACTTTCCAAAATGTCGTAACAACTCCGCCCCATTGACGCAAATGGGCGG
TAGGCGTGTACGGTGGGAGGTCTATATAAGCAGAGCTCGTTTAGTGAACCGTCAGATCGCCTGGAGACGC
CATCCACGCTGTTTTGACCTCCATAGAAGACACCGACTCTAGTCCAGTGTGGTGGAATTCTGCAGATTAC
CACCGGTGCCACCATGGGAAGTAAAGGAGAGGAACTATTTACAGGTACTGTGCCTATCAAAGTCGAGCTG
GACGGCGACGTAAACGGCCACAAGTTCAGCGTGCGTGGCGAGGGCGAGGGCGATGCCACCGAGGGCAAGC
TGACCCTGAAGTTCATCTGCACCACCGGCAAGCTGCCGGTGCCGTGGCCGACCCTCGTGACCACCCTGAC
CTACGGCGTGCAGTGCTTCAGCCGCTACCCGGACCACATGAAGCGTCACGACTTCTTCAAGTCCGCCATG
CCGGAAGGCTACGTCCAGGAGCGCACCATCGAGTTCAAGGACGACGGCACCTACAAGACCCGCGCGGAGG
TGAAGTTCGAGGGCGACACCCTGGTGAACCGCATCGAGCTGAAGGGCAACGACTTCAAGGAGGACGGCAA
CATCCTGGGTCACAAGCTGGAGTACAACCACAACAGCCACAACGTCCGTATCGAAGCCGACAAGCAGAAG
AACGGCATCAAGGCTAACTTCAAGATCCGCCACAACGTTGAGGACGGCAGCCAGCAGGAAGCCGACCACA
AACAGCAGAACACCCCGATCGGCGACGGCCCGGTGCGCCTGCCGGACAACCACTATCTGAGCACCCAGAC
CACGCTGAGCAAAGACCCGAACGAGAAGCGCGATCACATGGTCCTGAAGGAGTTCGTGACGGCAGCCGGT
ATCACTAAAGGTGAAGATGAAAGTGGATCCATGTCTGAATATATTCGGGTAACCGAAGATGAGAACGATG
AGCCCATTGAAATACCATCGGAAGACGATGGGACGGTGCTGCTCTCCACGGTTACAGCCCAGTTTCCAGG
GGCGTGTGGGCTTCGCTACAGGAATCCAGTGTCTCAGTGTATGAGAGGTGTCCGGCTGGTAGAAGGAATT
CTGCATGCCCCAGATGCTGGCTGGGGAAATCTGGTGTATGTTGTCAACTATCCAAAAGATAACAAAAGAA
AAATGGATGAGACAGATGCTTCATCAGCAGTGAAAGTGAAAAGAGCAGTCCAGAAAACATCCGATTTAAT
AGTGTTGGGTCTCCCATGGAAAACAACCGAACAGGACCTGAAAGAGTATTTTAGTACCTTTGGAGAAGTT
CTTATGGTGCAGGTCAAGAAAGATCTTAAGACTGGTCATTCAAAGGGGTTTGGCTTTGTTCGTTTTACGG
AATATGAAACACAAGTGAAAGTAATGTCACAGCGACATATGATAGATGGACGATGGTGTGACTGCAAACT
TCCTAATTCTAAGCAAAGCCAAGATGAGCCTTTGAGAAGCAGAAAAGTGTTTGTGGGGCGCTGTACAGAG
GACATGACTGAGGATGAGCTGCGGGAGTTCTTCTCTCAGTACGGGGATGTGATGGATGTCTTCATCCCCA
AGCCATTCAGGGCCTTTGCCTTTGTTACATTTGCAGATGATCAGATTGCGCAGTCTCTTTGTGGAGAGGA
CTTGATCATTAAAGGAATCAGCGTTCATATATCCAATGCCGAACCTAAGCATAACAGTAATCGGCAATTT
GAGCGATCCGGCAGATTTGGAGGGAACCCTGGAGGATTCGGCAACCAGGGGGGCTTTGGAAATTCAAGAG
GAGGGGGTGCGGGATTCGGTAACAACCAGGGGTCCAATTTCGGTGGGGGGTTCAACTTTGGGGCGTTTTC
TTTCAATCCCGCTATGATGGCTGCGGCTCAAGCGGCTCTGCAAAGTAGCTGGGGCATGATGGGTATGCTC
GCGTCACAACAGAATCAGAGTGGACCAAGTGGAAATAATCAGAATCAAGGGAATTTTCAACGAGAACCTA
ACCAAGCATTCGGATCTGGTAATAATAGCTACTCCGGGAGTAACTCCGGAGCAGCTTTCGGGTGGGGCTC
CGCGTCAAACGCTGGCAGCGGCTCTGGATTCAACGGGGGATTCGGAAGCAGTTTCGATTCAAAAAGCAGT
GGCTGGGGGTTCTAGACCCAGCTTTCTTGTACAAAGTGGTTGATCCTCTATCCAGCACAGTGGCGGCCGC
TCGACAATCAACCTCTGGATTACAAAATTTGTGAAAGATTGACTGGTATTCTTAACTATGTTGCTCCTTT
TACGCTATGTGGATACGCTGCTTTAATGCCTTTGTATCATGCTATTGCTTCCCGTATGGCTTTCATTTTC
TCCTCCTTGTATAAATCCTGGTTGCTGTCTCTTTATGAGGAGTTGTGGCCCGTTGTCAGGCAACGTGGCG
TGGTGTGCACTGTGTTTGCTGACGCAACCCCCACTGGTTGGGGCATTGCCACCACCTGTCAGCTCCTTTC
CGGGACTTTCGCTTTCCCCCTCCCTATTGCCACGGCGGAACTCATCGCCGCCTGCCTTGCCCGCTGCTGG
ACAGGGGCTCGGCTGTTGGGCACTGACAATTCCGTGGTGTTGTCGGGGAAGCTGACGTCCTTTCCATGGC
TGCTCGCCTGTGTTGCCACCTGGATTCTGCGCGGGACGTCCTTCTGCTACGTCCCTTCGGCCCTCAATCC
AGCGGACCTTCCTTCCCGCGGCCTGCTGCCGGCTCTGCGGCCTCTTCCGCGTCTTCGCCTTCGCCCTCAG
ACGAGTCGGATCTCCCTTTGGGCCGCCTCCCCGCCTGGAATTCTACCGGGTAGGGGAGGCGCTTTTCCCA
AGGCAGTCTGGAGCATGCGCTTTAGCAGCCCCGCTGGGCACTTGGCGCTACACAAGTGGCCTCTGGCCTC
GCACACATTCCACATCCACCGGTAGGCGCCAACCGGCTCCGTTCTTTGGTGGCCCCTTCGCGCCACCTTC
TACTCCTCCCCTAGTCAGGAAGTTCCCCCCCGCCCCGCAGCTCGCGTCGTGCAGGACGTGACAAATGGAA
GTAGCACGTCTCACTAGTCTCGTGCAGATGGACAGCACCGCTGAGCAATGGAAGCGGGTAGGCCTTTGGG
GCAGCGGCCAATAGCAGCTTTGCTCCTTCGCTTTCTGGGCTCAGAGGCTGGGAAGGGGTGGGTCCGGGGG
CGGGCTCAGGGGCGGGCTCAGGGGCGGGGCGGGCGCCCGAAGGTCCTCCGGAGGCCCGGCATTCTGCACG
CTTCAAAAGCGCACGTCTGCCGCGCTGTTCTCCTCTTCCTCATCTCCGGGCCTTTCGACCTGCAGCCCAA
GCTTACCATGACCGAGTACAAGCCCACGGTGCGCCTCGCCACCCGCGACGACGTCCCCAGGGCCGTACGC
ACCCTCGCCGCCGCGTTCGCCGACTACCCCGCCACGCGCCACACCGTCGATCCGGACCGCCACATCGAGC
GGGTCACCGAGCTGCAAGAACTCTTCCTCACGCGCGTCGGGCTCGACATCGGCAAGGTGTGGGTCGCGGA
CGACGGCGCCGCGGTGGCGGTCTGGACCACGCCGGAGAGCGTCGAAGCGGGGGCGGTGTTCGCCGAGATC
GGCCCGCGCATGGCCGAGTTGAGCGGTTCCCGGCTGGCCGCGCAGCAACAGATGGAAGGCCTCCTGGCGC
CGCACCGGCCCAAGGAGCCCGCGTGGTTCCTGGCCACCGTCGGCGTCTCGCCCGACCACCAGGGCAAGGG
TCTGGGCAGCGCCGTCGTGCTCCCCGGAGTGGAGGCGGCCGAGCGCGCCGGGGTGCCCGCCTTCCTGGAG
ACCTCCGCGCCCCGCAACCTCCCCTTCTACGAGCGGCTCGGCTTCACCGTCACCGCCGACGTCGAGGTGC
CCGAAGGACCGCGCACCTGGTGCATGACCCGCAAGCCCGGTGCCTGACGCCCGCCCCACGACCCGCAGCG
CCCGACCGAAAGGAGCGCACGACCCCATGCATCTCGAGGGCCCGGTACCTTTAAGACCAATGACTTACAA
GGCAGCTGTAGATCTTAGCCACTTTTTAAAAGAAAAGGGGGGACTGGAAGGGCTAGCTCACTCCCAACGA
AGACAAGATCTGCTTTTTGCTTGTACTGGGTCTCTCTGGTTAGACCAGATCTGAGCCTGGGAGCTCTCTG
GCTAACTAGGGAACCCACTGCTTAAGCCTCAATAAAGCTTGCCTTGAGTGCTTCAAGTAGTGTGTGCCCG
TCTGTTGTGTGACTCTGGTAACTAGAGATCCCTCAGACCCTTTTAGTCAGTGTGGAAAATCTCTAGCAGT
AGTAGTTCATGTCATCTTATTATTCAGTATTTATAACTTGCAAAGAAATGAATATCAGAGAGTGAGAGGA
ACTTGTTTATTGCAGCTTATAATGGTTACAAATAAAGCAATAGCATCACAAATTTCACAAATAAAGCATT
TTTTTCACTGCATTCTAGTTGTGGTTTGTCCAAACTCATCAATGTATCTTATCATGTCTGGCTCTAGCTA
TCCCGCCCCTAACTCCGCCCATCCCGCCCCTAACTCCGCCCAGTTCCGCCCATTCTCCGCCCCATGGCTG
ACTAATTTTTTTTATTTATGCAGAGGCCGAGGCCGCCTCGGCCTCTGAGCTATTCCAGAAGTAGTGAGGA
GGCTTTTTTGGAGGCCTAGGGACGTACCCAATTCGCCCTATAGTGAGTCGTATTACGCGCGCTCACTGGC
CGTCGTTTTACAACGTCGTGACTGGGAAAACCCTGGCGTTACCCAACTTAATCGCCTTGCAGCACATCCC
CCTTTCGCCAGCTGGCGTAATAGCGAAGAGGCCCGCACCGATCGCCCTTCCCAACAGTTGCGCAGCCTGA
ATGGCGAATGGG
[124 nt withheld, positions 5613-5736]
C
[91 nt withheld, positions 5738-5828]
A
[49 nt withheld, positions 5830-5878]
CCTTTGACGTTGGAGTCCACGTTCTTT
[37 nt withheld, positions 5906-5942]
ACCCTATCTCGGTCTATTCTTTTGATTTATAAGGGATTTTGCCGATTTCGGCCTATTGGTTAAAAAATGA
GCTGATTTAACAAAAATTTAACGCGAATTTTAACAAAATATTAACGCTTACAATTTAGGTGGCACTTTTC
GGGGAAATGTGCGCGGAACCCCTATTTGTTTATTTTTCTAAATACATTCAAATATGTATCCGCTCATGAG
ACAATAACCCTGATAAATGCTTCAATAATATTGAAAAAGGAAGAGTATGAGTATTCAACATTTCCGTGTC
GCCCTTATTCCCTTTTTTGCGGCATTTTGCCTTCCTGTTTTTGCTCACCCAGAAACGCTGGTGAAAGTAA
AAGATGCTGAAGATCAGTTGGGTGCACGAGTGGGTTACATCGAACTGGATCTCAACAGCGGTAAGATCCT
TGAGAGTTTTCGCCCCGAAGAACGTTTTCCAATGATGAGCACTTTTAAAGTTCTGCTATGTGGCGCGGTA
TTATCCCGTATTGACGCCGGGCAAGAGCAACTCGGTCGCCGCATACACTATTCTCAGAATGACTTGGTTG
AGTACTCACCAGTCACAGAAAAGCATCTTACGGATGGCATGACAGTAAGAGAATTATGCAGTGCTGCCAT
AACCATGAGTGATAACACTGCGGCCAACTTACTTCTGACAACGATCGGAGGACCGAAGGAGCTAACCGCT
TTTTTGCACAACATGGGGGATCATGTAACTCGCCTTGATCGTTGGGAACCGGAGCTGAATGAAGCCATAC
CAAACGACGAGCGTGACACCACGATGCCTGTAGCAATGGCAACAACGTTGCGCAAACTATTAACTGGCGA
ACTACTTACTCTAGCTTCCCGGCAACAATTAATAGACTGGATGGAGGCGGATAAAGTTGCAGGACCACTT
CTGCGCTCGGCCCTTCCGGCTGGCTGGTTTATTGCTGATAAATCTGGAGCCGGTGAGCGTGGGTCTCGCG
GTATCATTGCAGCACTGGGGCCAGATGGTAAGCCCTCCCGTATCGTAGTTATCTACACGACGGGGAGTCA
GGCAACTATGGATGAACGAAATAGACAGATCGCTGAGATAGGTGCCTCACTGATTAAGCATTGGTAACTG
TCAGACCAAGTTTACTCATATATACTTTAGATTGATTTAAAACTTCATTTTTAATTTAAAAGGATCTAGG
TGAAGATCCTTTTTGATAATCTCATGACCAAAATCCCTTAACGTGAGTTTTCGTTCCACTGAGCGTCAGA
CCCCGTAGAAAAGATCAAAGGATCTTCTTGAGATCCTTTTTTTCTGCGCGTAATCTGCTGCTTGCAAACA
AAAAAACCACCGCTACCAGCGGTGGTTTGTTTGCCGGATCAAGAGCTACCAACTCTTTTTCCGAAGGTAA
CTGGCTTCAGCAGAGCGCAGATACCAAATACTGTTCTTCTAGTGTAGCCGTAGTTAGGCCACCACTTCAA
GAACTCTGTAGCACCGCCTACATACCTCGCTCTGCTAATCCTGTTACCAGTGGCTGCTGCCAGTGGCGAT
AAGTCGTGTCTTACCGGGTTGGACTCAAGACGATAGTTACCGGATAAGGCGCAGCGGTCGGGCTGAACGG
GGGGTTCGTGCACACAGCCCAGCTTGGAGCGAACGACCTACACCGAACTGAGATACCTACAGCGTGAGCT
ATGAGAAAGCGCCACGCTTCCCGAAGGGAGAAAGGCGGACAGGTATCCGGTAAGCGGCAGGGTCGGAACA
GGAGAGCGCACGAGGGAGCTTCCAGGGGGAAACGCCTGGTATCTTTATAGTCCTGTCGGGTTTCGCCACC
TCTGACTTGAGCGTCGATTTTTGTGATGCTCGTCAGGGGGGCGGAGCCTATGGAAAAACGCCAGCAACGC
GGCCTTTTTACGGTTCCTGGCCTTTTGCTGGCCTTTTGCTCACATGTTCTTTCCTGCGTTATCCCCTGAT
TCTGTGGATAACCGTATTACCGCCTTTGAGTGAGCTGATACCGCTCGCCGCAGCCGAACGACCGAGCGCA
GCGAGTCAGTGAGCGAGGAAGCGGAAGAGCGCCCAATACGCAAACCGCCTCTCCCCGCGCGTTGGCCGAT
TCATTAATGCAGCTGGCACGACAGGTTTCCCGACTGGAAAGCGGGCAGTGAGCGCAACGCAATTAATGTG
AGTTAGCTCACTCATTAGGCACCCCAGGCTTTACACTTTATGCTTCCGGCTCGTATGTTGTGTGGAATTG
TGAGCGGATAACAATTTCACACAGGAAACAGCTATGACCATGATTACGCCAAGCGCGCAATTAACCCTCA
CTAAAGGGAACAAAAGCTGGAGCTGCAAGCTTAATGTAGTCTTATGCAATACTCTTGTAGTCTTGCAACA
TGGTAACGATGAGTTAGCAACATGCCTTACAAGGAGAGAAAAAGCACCGTGCATGCCGATTGGTGGAAGT
AAGGTGGTACGATCGTGCCTTATTAGGAAGGCAACAGACGGGTCTGACATGGATTGGACGAACCACTGAA
TTGCCGCATTGCAGAGATATTGTATTTAAGTGCCTAGCTCGATACATAAACGGGTCTCTCTGGTTAGACC
AGATCTGAGCCTGGGAGCTCTCTGGCTAACTAGGGAACCCACTGCTTAAGCCTCAATAAAGCTTGCCTTG
AGTGCTTCAAGTAGTGTGTGCCCGTCTGTTGTGTGACTCTGGTAACTAGAGATCCCTCAGACCCTTTTAG
TCAGTGTGGAAAATCTCTAGCAGTGGCGCCCGAACAGGGACTTGAAAGCGAAAGGGAAACCAGAGGAGCT
CTCTCGACGCAGGACTCGGCTTGCTGAAGCGCGCACGGCAAGAGGCGAGGGGCGGCGACTGGTGAGTACG
CCAAAAATTTTGACTAGCGGAGGCTAGAAGGAGAGAGATGGGTGCGAGAGCGTCAGTATTAAGCGGGGGA
GAATTAGATCGCGATGGGAAAAAATTCGGTTAAGGCCAGGGGGAAAGAAAAAATATAAATTAAAACATAT
AGTATGGGCAAGCAGGGAGCTAGAACGATTCGCAGTTAATCCTGGCCTGTTAGAAACATCAGAAGGCTGT
AGACAAATACTGGGACAGCTACAACCATCCCTTCAGACAGGATCAGAAGAACTTAGATCATTATATAATA
CAGTAGCAACCCTCTATTGTGTGCATCAAAGGATAGAGATAAAAGACACCAAGGAAGCTTTAGACAAGAT
AGAGGAAGAGCAAAACAAAAGTAAGACCACCGCACAGCAAGCGGCCGCTGATCTTCAGACCTGGAGGAGG
AGATATGAGGGACAATTGGAGAAGTGAATTATATAAATATAAAGTAGTAAAAATTGAACCATTAGGAGTA
GCACCCACCAAGGCAAAGAGAAGAGTGGTGCAGAGAGAAAAAAGAGCAGTGGGAATAGGAGCTTTGTTCC
TTGGGTTCTTGGGAGCAGCAGGAAGCACTATGGGCGCAGCGTCAATGACGCTGACGGTACAGGCCAGACA
ATTATTGTCTGGTATAGTGCAGCAGCAGAACAATTTGCTGAGGGCTATTGAGGCGCAACAGCATCTGTTG
CAACTCACAGTCTGGGGCATCAAGCAGCTCCAGGCAAGAATCCTGGCTGTGGAAAGATACCTAAAGGATC
AACAGCTCCTGGGGATTTGGGGTTGCTCTGGAAAACTCATTTGCACCACTGCTGTGCCTTGGAATGCTAG
TTGGAGTAATAAATCTCTGGAACAGATTTGGAATCACACGACCTGGATGGAGTGGGACAGAGAAATTAAC
AATTACACAAGCTTAATACACTCCTTAATTGAAGAATCGCAAAACCAGCAAGAAAAGAATGAACAAGAAT
TATTGGAATTAGATAAATGGGCAAGTTTGTGGAATTGGTTTAACATAACAAATTGGCTGTGGTATATAAA
ATTATTCATAATGATAGTAGGAGGCTTGGTAGGTTTAAGAATAGTTTTTGCTGTACTTTCTATAG
Features (pLannotate 1.2.2; 30 found; start..end, strand, type, name):
     42..142     +  CDS            Rev (fragment): human immunodeficiency virus 1 (HIV-1) Rev protein; rev; enhances nuclear export of unspliced and incompletely spliced viral mRNAs
    161..277     +  misc_feature   cPPT/CTS: central polypurine tract and central termination sequence of HIV-1
    300..603     +  enhancer       CMV enhancer: human cytomegalovirus immediate early enhancer
    604..807     +  promoter       CMV promoter: human cytomegalovirus (CMV) immediate early promoter
    930..1631    +  CDS            Superfolder GFP: Superfolder GFP is a basic (constitutively fluorescent) green fluorescent protein published in 2005, derived from Aequorea victoria. It is reported to be a very rapidly-maturing weak dimer.
   1641..2879    +  CDS            TARDBP: TADBP_HUMAN - Also known as TDP43. Experimental evidence at protein level: Swiss-Prot protein existence level 1. RNA-binding protein that is involved in various steps of RNA biogenesis and processing (PubMed:23519609). Preferentially binds, via its two RNA recognition motifs RRM1 and RRM2, to GU-repeats on RNA molecules predominantly localized within long introns and in the 3'UTR of mRNAs (PubMed:23519609, PubMed:24240615, PubMed:24464995). In turn, regulates the splicing of many non-coding and protein-coding RNAs including proteins involved in neuronal survival, as well as mRNAs that encode p
   2886..2910    -  protein_bind   attB2: mutant version of attB; recombination site for the Gateway® BP reaction BP Clonase™
   2946..3534    +  misc_feature   WPRE: woodchuck hepatitis virus posttranscriptional regulatory element
   3548..4047    +  promoter       PGK promoter: mouse phosphoglycerate kinase 1 promoter
   4068..4667    +  CDS            PuroR: puromycin N-acetyltransferase; pac from Streptomyces alboniger; confers resistance to puromycin
   4735..4872    +  CDS            nef (fragment): NEF_HV1LA - Experimental evidence at protein level: Swiss-Prot protein existence level 1. Extracellular Nef protein targets CD4(+) T-lymphocytes for apoptosis by interacting with CXCR4 surface receptors. From Human immunodeficiency virus type 1 group M subtype B (isolate Lai) (HIV-1).
   4858..5038    +  LTR            5' LTR (truncated): truncated 5' long terminal repeat (LTR) from HIV-1
   5110..5231    +  polyA_signal   SV40 poly(A) signal: SV40 polyadenylation signal
   5271..5406    +  rep_origin     SV40 ori: SV40 origin of replication
   5427..5445    -  promoter       T7 promoter: promoter for bacteriophage T7 RNA polymerase
   5453..5608    +  CDS            lacZα (fragment): LacZα fragment of β-galactosidase; lacZ fragment
   5613..6041    +  rep_origin     f1 ori (sequence partly withheld): f1 bacteriophage origin of replication; arrow indicates direction of (+) strand synthesis
   6094..6198    +  promoter       AmpR promoter: bla
   6199..7059    +  CDS            AmpR: β-lactamase; bla; confers resistance to ampicillin, carbenicillin, and related antibiotics
   7230..7818    +  rep_origin     ori: high-copy-number ColE1/pMB1/pBR322/pUC origin of replication
   8001..8093    +  CDS            lacI (fragment): lac repressor; lacI; The lac repressor binds to the lac operator to inhibit transcription in E. coli. This inhibition can be relieved by adding lactose or isopropyl-β-D-thiogalactopyranoside (IPTG).
   8106..8127    +  protein_bind   CAP binding site: CAP binding activates transcription in the presence of cAMP. E. coli catabolite activator protein
   8142..8172    +  promoter       lac promoter: promoter for the E. coli lac operon
   8180..8196    +  protein_bind   lac operator: The lac repressor binds to the lac operator to inhibit transcription in E. coli. This inhibition can be relieved by adding lactose or isopropyl-β-D-thiogalactopyranoside (IPTG). lac repressor encoded by lacI
   8241..8259    +  promoter       T3 promoter: promoter for bacteriophage T3 RNA polymerase
   8287..8513    +  promoter       RSV promoter: Rous sarcoma virus enhancer/promoter
   8514..8694    +  LTR            5' LTR (truncated): truncated 5' long terminal repeat (LTR) from HIV-1
   8741..8866    +  misc_feature   HIV-1 Ψ: packaging signal of human immunodeficiency virus type 1
   8850..9213    +  CDS            HIV-1 gag (fragment): gag protein from human immunodeficiency virus 1; gag
   9359..9592    +  misc_feature   RRE: The Rev response element (RRE) of HIV-1 allows for Rev-dependent mRNA export from the nucleus to the cytoplasm.
