[The description below was written by a language model from this plasmid's Addgene catalogue record and pLannotate feature annotations shown in this document.]
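Description:
pHBS1413 GFP-TDP43 VLIM-F is a lentiviral transfer plasmid built on the pLenti-CMV-Puro backbone for expressing a GFP-tagged mutant of human TDP-43 (TARDBP) in mammalian cells. In bacteria it is maintained through a high-copy ColE1/pUC-type origin and selected with ampicillin via the β-lactamase gene. An f1 origin, an SV40 origin and remnants of lac and phage promoter sequences are also present in the backbone. The viral portion follows a third-generation layout: an RSV promoter drives a truncated HIV-1 5' LTR, followed by the Ψ packaging signal with a gag fragment, the Rev response element for Rev-dependent nuclear export of the genomic RNA, and the cPPT/CTS element that aids nuclear import. A second truncated LTR and an SV40 polyadenylation signal close the transfer unit.

Between the LTRs, the CMV enhancer and immediate-early promoter drive an open reading frame annotated as superfolder GFP, placed immediately upstream of the full-length TARDBP coding sequence, consistent with an N-terminal GFP fusion. In this variant, all valine, leucine, isoleucine and methionine residues in the C-terminal domain are changed to phenylalanine, and the depositor classes it among compositional CTD mutants. A residual attB2 Gateway site follows the insert, although the insert itself was introduced by Gibson assembly. A WPRE downstream enhances transcript expression, and a separate mouse PGK promoter drives puromycin N-acetyltransferase so that transduced cells can be selected with puromycin. The construct is intended for testing how CTD sequence composition affects nuclear body formation and the splicing function of full-length TDP-43.
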