Addgene plasmid #118802: pHBS1413 GFP-TDP43 VLIM-F
Purpose: To test the effect of sequence on nuclear body formation and splicing of full-length TDP43
Depositing lab: Rajat Rohatgi. Depositing organization: Stanford University. Publication: Phase separation-deficient TDP43 remains functional in splicing. Schmidt HB, Barreau A, Rohatgi R. Nat Commun. 2019 Oct 25;10(1):4890. doi: 10.1038/s41467-019-12740-2. PubMed 31653829.
Backbone
  Vector backbone: pLenti-CMV-Puro
  Vector type: Lentiviral
  Selectable markers: Puromycin
Growth in bacteria
  Bacterial resistance: Ampicillin, 100 μg/mL
  Growth temperature: 37°C
  Growth strain: NEB Stable
  Copy number: High Copy
Gene/Insert
  Gene/Insert name: TARDBP mutant
  Species: H. sapiens (human)
  Mutation: All VLIM to F in CTD of full-length TDP43
  Entrez Gene: TARDBP (a.k.a. ALS10, TDP-43)
  Cloning method: Gibson Cloning
Terms and licenses: Academic/Nonprofit Terms; Industry Terms: Not Available to Industry
Depositor comments: Category 1: Compositional CTD mutants
How to cite: pHBS1413 GFP-TDP43 VLIM-F was a gift from Rajat Rohatgi (Addgene plasmid # 118802 ; http://n2t.net/addgene:118802 ; RRID:Addgene_118802)
